>Addgene plasmid #192812 | pMRX-IP-3xFLAG-NCOA4 (dC) | addgene full sequence | sequence record 379045 | Addgene NGS Result
GACATTGATTATTGACTAGTTATTAATAGTAATCAATTACGGGGTCATTAGTTCATAGCCCATATATGGA
GTTCCGCGTTACATAACTTACGGTAAATGGCCCGCCTGGCTGACCGCCCAACGACCCCCGCCCATTGACG
TCAATAATGACGTATGTTCCCATAGTAACGCCAATAGGGACTTTCCATTGACGTCAATGGGTGGAGTATT
TACGGTAAACTGCCCACTTGGCAGTACATCAAGTGTATCATATGCCAAGTACGCCCCCTATTGACGTCAA
TGACGGTAAATGGCCCGCCTGGCATTATGCCCAGTACATGACCTTATGGGACTTTCCTACTTGGCAGTAC
ATCTACGTATTAGTCATCGCTATTACCATGCTAGAGAACCATCAGATGTTTCCAGGGTGCCCCAAGGACC
TGAAATGACCCTGTGCCTTATTTGAACTAACCAATCAGTTCGCTTCTCGCTTCTGTTCGCGCGCTTCTGC
TCCCCGAGCTCAATAAAAGAGCCCACAACCCCTCACTCGGCGCGCCAGTCCTCCGATTGACTGAGTCGCC
CGGGTACCCGTGTATCCAATAAACCCTCTTGCAGTTGCATCCGACTTGTGGTCTCGCTGTTCCTTGGGAG
GGTCTCCTCTGAGTGATTGACTACCCGTCAGCGGGGGTCTTTCATTTGGGGGCTCGTCCGGGATCGGGAG
ACCCCTGCCCAGGGACCACCGACCCACCACCGGGAGGTAAGCTGGCCAGCAACTTATCTGTGTCTGTCCG
ATTGTCTAGTGTCTATGACTGATTTTATGCGCCTGCGTCGGTACTAGTTAGCTAACTAGCTCTGTATCTG
GCGGACCCGTGGTGGAACTGACGAGTTCGGAACACCCGGCCGCAACCCTGGGAGACGTCCCAGGGACTTC
GGGGGCCGTTTTTGTGGCCCGACCTGAGTCCAAAAATCCCGATCGTTTTGGACTCTTTGGTGCACCCCCC
TTAGAGGAGGGATATGTGGTTCTGGTAGGAGACGAGAACCTAAAACAGTTCCCGCCTCCGTCTGAATTTT
TGCTTTCGGTTTGGGACCGAAGCCGCGCCGCGCGTCTTGTCTGCTGCAGCATCGTTCTGTGTTGTCTCTG
TCTGACTGTGTTTCTGTATTTGTCTGAAAATATGGGCCCGGGCCAGACTGTTACCACTCCCTTAAGTTTG
ACCTTAGGTCACTGGAAAGATGTCGAGCGGATCGCTCACAACCAGTCGGTAGATGTCAAGAAGAGACGTT
GGGTTACCTTCTGCTCTGCAGAATGGCCAACCTTTAACGTCGGATGGCCGCGAGACGGCACCTTTAACCG
AGACCTCATCACCCAGGTTAAGATCAAGGTCTTTTCACCTGGCCCGCATGGACACCCAGACCAGGTCCCC
TACATCGTGACCTGGGAAGCCTTGGCTTTTGACCCCCCTCCCTGGGTCAAGCCCTTTGTACACCCTAAGC
CTCCGCCTCCTCTTCCTCCATCCGCCCCGTCTCTCCCCCTTGAACCTCCTCGTTCGACCCCGCCTCGATC
CTCCCTTTATCCAGCCCTCACTCCTTCTCTAGGCGCCCCCATATGGCCATATGAGATCTTATATGGGGCA
CCCCCGCCCCTTGTAAACTTCCCTGACCCTGACATGACAAGAGTTACTAACAGCCCCTCTCTCCAAGCTC
ACTTACAGGCTCTCTACTTAGTCCAGCACGAAGTCTGGAGACCTCTGGCGGCAGCCTACCAAGAACAACT
GGACCGACCGGTGGTACCTCACCCTTACCGAGTCGGCGACACAGTGTGGGTCCGCCGACACCAGACTAAG
AACCTAGAACCTCGCTGGAAAGGACCTTACACAGTCCTGCTGACCACCCCCACCGCCCTCAAAGTAGACG
GCATCGCAGCTTGGATACACGCCGCCCACGTGAAGGCTGCCGACCCCGGGGGTGGACCATCCTCTAGACT
GCCGGATCTGCCATCGATATAAAGCTTGCCACCATGGACTACAAAGACCATGACGGTGATTATAAAGATC
ATGACATCGACTACAAGGATGACGATGACAAGGGTTCAGGCTCGGGATCCGGGAATTCGAATACCTTCCA
AGACCAGAGTGGCAGCTCCAGTAATAGAGAACCCCTTTTGAGGTGTAGTGATGCACGGAGGGACTTGGAG
CTTGCTATTGGTGGAGTTCTCCGGGCTGAACAGCAAATTAAAGATAACTTGCGAGAGGTCAAAGCTCAGA
TTCACAGTTGCATAAGCCGTCACCTGGAATGTCTTAGAAGCCGTGAGGTATGGCTGTATGAACAGGTGGA
CCTTATTTATCAGCTTAAAGAGGAGACACTTCAACAGCAGGCTCAGCAGCTCTACTCGTTATTGGGCCAG
TTCAATTGTCTTACTCATCAACTGGAGTGTACCCAAAACAAAGATCTAGCCAATCAAGTCTCTGTGTGCC
TGGAGAGACTGGGCAGTTTGACCCTTAAGCCTGAAGATTCAACTGTCCTGCTCTTTGAAGCTGACACAAT
TACTCTGCGCCAGACCATCACCACATTTGGGTCTCTCAAAACCATTCAAATTCCTGAGCACTTGATGGCT
CATGCTAGTTCAGCAAATATTGGGCCCTTCCTGGAGAAGAGAGGCTGTATCTCCATGCCAGAGCAGAAGT
CAGCATCCGGTATTGTAGCTGTCCCTTTCAGCGAATGGCTCCTTGGAAGCAAACCTGCCAGTGGTTATCA
AGCTCCTTACATACCCAGCACCGACCCCCAGGACTGGCTTACCCAAAAGCAGACCTTGGAGAACAGTCAG
ACTTCTTCCAGAGCCTGCAATTTCTTCAATAATGTCGGGGGAAACCTAAAGGGCTTAGAAAACTGGCTCC
TCAAGAGTGAAAAATCAAGTTATCAAAAGTGTAACAGCCATTCCACTACTAGTTCTTTCTCCATTGAAAT
GGAAAAGGTTGGAGATCAAGAGCTTCCTGATCAAGATGAGATGGACCTATCAGATTGGCTAGTGACTCCC
CAGGAATCCCATAAGCTGCGGAAGCCTGAGAATGGCAGTCGTGAAACTTCTGAAAAATTCAAATTATTGT
TCCAGTCCTATAATGTGAATGATTGGCTTGTCAAGACTGACTCCTGTACCAACTGTCAGGGAAACCAGCC
CAAAGGTGTGGAGATTGAAAACCTGGGCAATCTGAAGTGCCTGAATGACCACTTGGAGGCCAAGAAACCA
TTGTCCACCCCCAGCATGGTTACAGAGGATTGGCTTGTCCAGAACCATCAG
[141 nt withheld, positions 3272-3412]
CCTGTGGAACCCAAACCTGAGCCTGAGAAGCATAAAGATTCCCTGAATATGTGGCTCTGTCCTAGAAAAG
AAGTAATAGAACAAACTAAAGCACCAAAGGCAATGACTCCTTCTAGAATTGCTGATTCCTTCCAAGTCAT
AAAGAACAGCCCCTTGTCGGAGTGGCTTATCAGGCCCCCATACAAAGAAGGAAGTCCCAAGGAAGTGCCT
GGTACTGAAGACAGAGCTGGCAAACAGAAGTTTAAAAGCCCCATGAATACTTAGCTCGAGAGCGGCCGCT
ACGTAAATTCCGCCCCCCCCCCTAACGTTACTGGCCGAAGCCGCTTGGAATAAGGCCGGTGTGCGTTTGT
CTATATGTTATTTTCCACCATATTGCCGTCTTTTGGCAATGTGAGGGCCCGGAAACCTGGCCCTGTCTTC
TTGACGAGCATTCCTAGGGGTCTTTCCCCTCTCGCCAAAGGAATGCAAGGTCTGTTGAATGTCGTGAAGG
AAGCAGTTCCTCTGGAAGTTTCTTGAAGACAAACAACGTCTGTAGCGACCCTTTGCAGGCAGCGGAACCC
CCCACCTGGCGACAGGTGCCTCTGCGGCCAAAAGCCACGTGTATAAGATACACCTGCAAAGGCGGCACAA
CCCCAGTGCCACGTTGTGAGTTGGATAGTTGTGGAAAGAGTCAAATGGCTCTCCTCAAGCGTATTCAACA
AGGGGCTGAAGGATGCCCAGAAGGTACCCCATTGTATGGGATCTGATCTGGGGCCTCGGTGCACATGCTT
TACATGTGTTTAGTCGAGGTTAAAAAAACGTCTAGGCCCCCCGAACCACGGGGACGTGGTTTTCCTTTGA
AAAACACGATGATAATATGGCCACAACCGTCGACATGACCGAGTACAAGCCCACGGTGCGCCTCGCCACC
CGCGACGACGTCCCCCGGGCCGTACGCACCCTCGCCGCCGCGTTCGCCGACTACCCCGCCACGCGCCACA
CCGTCGACCCGGACCGCCACATCGAGCGGGTCACCGAGCTGCAAGAACTCTTCCTCACGCGCGTCGGGCT
CGACATCGGCAAGGTGTGGGTCGCGGACGACGGCGCCGCGGTGGCGGTCTGGACCACGCCGGAGAGCGTC
GAAGCGGGGGCGGTGTTCGCCGAGATCGGCCCGCGCATGGCCGAGTTGAGCGGTTCCCGGCTGGCCGCGC
AGCAACAGATGGAAGGCCTCCTGGCGCCGCACCGGCCCAAGGAGCCCGCGTGGTTCCTGGCCACCGTCGG
CGTCTCGCCCGACCACCAGGGCAAGGGTCTGGGCAGCGCCGTCGTGCTCCCCGGAGTGGAGGCGGCCGAG
CGCGCCGGGGTGCCCGCCTTCCTGGAGACCTCCGCGCCCCGCAACCTCCCCTTCTACGAGCGGCTCGGCT
TCACCGTCACCGCCGACGTCGAGGTGCCCGAAGGACCGCGCACCTGGTGCATGACCCGCAAGCCCGGTGC
CTGAGTCGACCGCCCGCCCCACGACCCGCAGCGCCCGACCGAAAGGAGCGCACGACCCCATGGCTCGACG
ATAAAATAAAAGATTTTATTTAGTCTCCAGAAAAAGGGGGGAATGAAAGACCCCACCTGTAGGTTTGGCA
AGCTAGCTTAAGTAACGCCATTTTGCAAGGCATGGAAAAATACATAACTGAGAATAGAGAAGTTCAGATC
AAGGTCAGGAACAGATGGAACAGCTGAATATGGGCCAAACAGGATATCTGTGGTAAGCAGTTCCTGCCCC
GGCTCAGGGCCAAGAACAGATGGAACAGCTGAATATGGGCCAAACAGGATATCTGTGGTAAGCAGTTCCT
GCCCCGGCTCAGGGCCAAGAACAGATGGTCCCCAGATGCGGTCCAGCCCTCAGCAGTTTCTAGAGAACCA
TCAGATGTTTCCAGGGTGCCCCAAGGACCTGAAATGACCCTGTGCCTTATTTGAACTAACCAATCAGTTC
GCTTCTCGCTTCTGTTCGCGCGCTTCTGCTCCCCGAGCTCAATAAAAGAGCCCACAACCCCTCACTCGGG
GCGCCAGTCCTCCGATTGACTGAGTCGCCCGGGTACCCGTGTATCCAATAAACCCTCTTGCAGTTGCATC
CGACTTGTGGTCTCGCTGTTCCTTGGGAGGGTCTCCTCTGAGTGATTGACTACCCGTCAGCGGGGGTCTT
TCACATGCAGCATGTATCAAAATTAATTTGGTTTTTTTTCTTAAGTATTTACATTAAATGGCCATAGTTG
CATTAATGAATCGGCCAACGCGCGGGGAGAGGCGGTTTGCGTATTGGGCGCTCTTCCGCTTCCTCGCTCA
CTGACTCGCTGCGCTCGGTCGTTCGGCTGCGGCGAGCGGTATCAGCTCACTCAAAGGCGGTAATACGGTT
ATCCACAGAATCAGGGGATAACGCAGGAAAGAACATGTGAGCAAAAGGCCAGCAAAAGGCCAGGAACCGT
AAAAAGGCCGCGTTGCTGGCGTTTTTCCATAGGCTCCGCCCCCCTGACGAGCATCACAAAAATCGACGCT
CAAGTCAGAGGTGGCGAAACCCGACAGGACTATAAAGATACCAGGCGTTTCCCCCTGGAAGCTCCCTCGT
GCGCTCTCCTGTTCCGACCCTGCCGCTTACCGGATACCTGTCCGCCTTTCTCCCTTCGGGAAGCGTGGCG
CTTTCTCATAGCTCACGCTGTAGGTATCTCAGTTCGGTGTAGGTCGTTCGCTCCAAGCTGGGCTGTGTGC
ACGAACCCCCCGTTCAGCCCGACCGCTGCGCCTTATCCGGTAACTATCGTCTTGAGTCCAACCCGGTAAG
ACACGACTTATCGCCACTGGCAGCAGCCACTGGTAACAGGATTAGCAGAGCGAGGTATGTAGGCGGTGCT
ACAGAGTTCTTGAAGTGGTGGCCTAACTACGGCTACACTAGAAGAACAGTATTTGGTATCTGCGCTCTGC
TGAAGCCAGTTACCTTCGGAAAAAGAGTTGGTAGCTCTTGATCCGGCAAACAAACCACCGCTGGTAGCGG
TGGTTTTTTTGTTTGCAAGCAGCAGATTACGCGCAGAAAAAAAGGATCTCAAGAAGATCCTTTGATCTTT
TCTACGGGGTCTGACGCTCAGTGGAACGAAAACTCACGTTAAGGGATTTTGGTCATGAGATTATCAAAAA
GGATCTTCACCTAGATCCTTTTGCGGCCGGCCGCAAATCAATCTAAAGTATATATGAGTAAACTTGGTCT
GACAGTTACCAATGCTTAATCAGTGAGGCACCTATCTCAGCGATCTGTCTATTTCGTTCATCCATAGTTG
CCTGACTCCCCGTCGTGTAGATAACTACGATACGGGAGGGCTTACCATCTGGCCCCAGTGCTGCAATGAT
ACCGCGAGACCCACGCTCACCGGCTCCAGATTTATCAGCAATAAACCAGCCAGCCGGAAGGGCCGAGCGC
AGAAGTGGTCCTGCAACTTTATCCGCCTCCATCCAGTCTATTAATTGTTGCCGGGAAGCTAGAGTAAGTA
GTTCGCCAGTTAATAGTTTGCGCAACGTTGTTGCCATTGCTACAGGCATCGTGGTGTCACGCTCGTCGTT
TGGTATGGCTTCATTCAGCTCCGGTTCCCAACGATCAAGGCGAGTTACATGATCCCCCATGTTGTGCAAA
AAAGCGGTTAGCTCCTTCGGTCCTCCGATCGTTGTCAGAAGTAAGTTGGCCGCAGTGTTATCACTCATGG
TTATGGCAGCACTGCATAATTCTCTTACTGTCATGCCATCCGTAAGATGCTTTTCTGTGACTGGTGAGTA
CTCAACCAAGTCATTCTGAGAATAGTGTATGCGGCGACCGAGTTGCTCTTGCCCGGCGTCAACACGGGAT
AATACCGCGCCACATAGCAGAACTTTAAAAGTGCTCATCATTGGAAAACGTTCTTCGGGGCGAAAACTCT
CAAGGATCTTACCGCTGTTGAGATCCAGTTCGATGTAACCCACTCGTGCACCCAACTGATCTTCAGCATC
TTTTACTTTCACCAGCGTTTCTGGGTGAGCAAAAACAGGAAGGCAAAATGCCGCAAAAAAGGGAATAAGG
GCGACACGGAAATGTTGAATACTCATACTCTTCCTTTTTCAATATTATTGAAGCATTTATCAGGGTTATT
GTCTCATGAGCGGATACATATTTGAATGTATTTAGAAAAATAAACAAATAGGGGTTCCGCGCACATTTCC
CCGAAAAGTGCCACCTGACGTCTAAGAAACCATTATTATCATGACATTAACCTATAAAAATAGGCGTATC
ACGAGGCCCTTTCGTCTTCACTATAGGAGCTTGGCCCATTGCATACGTTGTATCCATATCATAATATGTA
CATTTATATTGGCTCATGTCCAACATTACCGCCATGTT
Features (pLannotate 1.2.2; 15 found; start..end, strand, type, name):
      1..380     +  enhancer       CMV enhancer: human cytomegalovirus immediate early enhancer
    381..676     +  LTR            3' LTR (ΔU3) (fragment): self-inactivating 3' long terminal repeat (LTR) from Moloney murine leukemia virus
    739..1096    +  misc_feature   MMLV Ψ: packaging signal of Moloney murine leukemia virus (MMLV)
   1161..1577    +  CDS            gag (truncated): truncated Moloney murine leukemia virus (MMLV) gag gene lacking the start codon
   1587..1961    +  misc_feature   pol region: Moloney murine leukemia virus (MMLV) pol region containing the splice acceptor site
   1997..2062    +  CDS            3xFLAG: three tandem FLAG® epitope tags, followed by an enterokinase cleavage site
   2093..3673    +  CDS            NCOA4 (fragment) (sequence partly withheld): NCOA4_HUMAN - Also known as ARA70, ELE1, RFG. Experimental evidence at protein level: Swiss-Prot protein existence level 1. Enhances the androgen receptor transcriptional activity in prostate cancer cells. Ligand-independent coactivator of the peroxisome proliferator-activated receptor (PPAR) gamma. From Homo sapiens (Human).
   3705..4280    +  misc_feature   IRES2: internal ribosome entry site (IRES) of the encephalomyocarditis virus (EMCV)
   4287..4886    +  CDS            PuroR: puromycin N-acetyltransferase; pac from Streptomyces alboniger; confers resistance to puromycin
   4994..5115    +  LTR            3' LTR (ΔU3) (fragment): self-inactivating 3' long terminal repeat (LTR) from Moloney murine leukemia virus
   5116..5585    +  LTR            LTR: long terminal repeat from Moloney murine leukemia virus
   5651..5703    -  CDS            lacI (fragment): lac repressor; lacI; The lac repressor binds to the lac operator to inhibit transcription in E. coli. This inhibition can be relieved by adding lactose or isopropyl-β-D-thiogalactopyranoside (IPTG).
   5886..6474    -  rep_origin     ori: high-copy-number ColE1/pMB1/pBR322/pUC origin of replication
   6638..7498    -  CDS            AmpR: β-lactamase; bla; confers resistance to ampicillin, carbenicillin, and related antibiotics
   7499..7603    -  promoter       AmpR promoter: bla
