[The description below was written by a language model from this plasmid's Addgene catalogue record and pLannotate feature annotations shown in this document.]
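Description:
pMRX-IP-3xFLAG-NCOA4 (dC) is a Moloney murine leukemia virus-based retroviral expression plasmid built on the pMRX-IP backbone and intended for stable expression of an epitope-tagged, truncated NCOA4 in mammalian cells. The catalogue lists it simply as a mammalian expression vector, but the annotated 7,790-nt sequence shows a retroviral transfer architecture. A CMV enhancer is fused to a partial LTR at the 5' end, which would drive transcription of the viral genomic RNA in producer cells. This is followed by the MMLV Ψ packaging signal, a truncated gag segment lacking its start codon that extends the packaging region, and a pol fragment carrying the splice acceptor. An MMLV LTR closes the proviral unit at the 3' end. The plasmid is propagated in E. coli through a high-copy ColE1/pUC-type origin with ampicillin resistance (bla under its own promoter). A short lacI fragment appears to be a backbone remnant.

The payload is human NCOA4 lacking its C-terminal domain, with an N-terminal 3xFLAG tag for detection or immunoprecipitation. The catalogue gives the insert as 1,497 bp, whereas the annotation tool marks a somewhat longer NCOA4-matching span, a difference the record does not explain. Downstream, an EMCV IRES links the puromycin N-acetyltransferase gene to the same transcript, so puromycin selection enriches for cells that also express the tagged protein. NCOA4 is the subject of the associated study on ferritin phase separation and ferritinophagy. This deletion construct presumably serves to test the contribution of the C-terminal domain in stably transduced cell lines, although the record does not state the specific experiment.
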