Addgene plasmid #192812: pMRX-IP-3xFLAG-NCOA4 (dC)
Purpose: Stable expression of 3xFLAH-NCOA4 (delta C) in mammalian cells
Depositing lab: Noboru Mizushima. Depositing organization: The University of Tokyo. Publication: NCOA4 drives ferritin phase separation to facilitate macroferritinophagy and microferritinophagy. Ohshima T, Yamamoto H, Sakamaki Y, Saito C, Mizushima N. J Cell Biol. 2022 Oct 3;221(10). pii: 213442. doi: 10.1083/jcb.202203102. Epub 2022 Sep 6. PubMed 36066504.
Backbone
  Vector backbone: pMRX-IP
  Vector type: Mammalian Expression
  Selectable markers: Puromycin
Growth in bacteria
  Bacterial resistance: Ampicillin, 100 μg/mL
  Growth temperature: 37°C
  Growth strain: DH5alpha
  Copy number: Unknown
Gene/Insert
  Gene/Insert name: NCOA4
  Species: H. sapiens (human)
  Insert size (bp): 1497
  Mutation: Deletion of the C-terminal domain
  Entrez Gene: NCOA4 (a.k.a. ARA70, ELE1, PTC3, RFG)
  Tag / fusion protein: 3xFLAG (N terminal on insert)
Terms and licenses: Academic/Nonprofit Terms; Industry Terms: Not Available to Industry
How to cite: pMRX-IP-3xFLAG-NCOA4 (dC) was a gift from Noboru Mizushima (Addgene plasmid # 192812 ; http://n2t.net/addgene:192812 ; RRID:Addgene_192812)
